>Addgene plasmid #23784 | pDONR223-CSNK1A1L | depositor partial sequence | sequence record 10864 | Author sequence
ATGACAAACAACAGCGGCTCCAAAGCCGAACTCGTTGTGGGAGGGAAATACAAACTGGTGCGGAAGATCG
GGTCTGGCTCCTTTGGAGACGTTTATCTGGGCATCACCACCACCAACGGCGAGGAAGTAGCAGTGAAGCT
GGAATCTCAGAAGGTCAAGCACCCCCAGTTGCTGTATGAGAGCAAACTCTACACGATTCTTCAAGGTGGG
GTTGGCATCCCCCACATGCACTGGTATGGTCAGGAAAAAGACAACAATGTGCTAGTCATGGACCTTCTGG
GACCCAGCCTCGAAGACCTCTTTAATTTCTGTTCAAGAAGGTTCACCATGAAAACTGTACTTATGTTAGC
CGACCAGATGATCAGCAGAATTGAATACGTGCATACAAAGAATTTTCTACACCGAGACATTAAACCAGAT
AACTTCCTGATGGGTACTGGGCGTCACTGTAATAAGTTGTTCCTTATTGATTTTGGTTTGGCCAAAAAGT
ACAGAGACAACAGGACCAGGCAACACATACCGTACAGAGAAGATAAACACCTCATTGGCACTGTCCGATA
TGCCAGCATCAATGCACATCTTGGTATTGAGCAGAGCCGCCGAGATGACATGGAATCCTTAGGCTACGTT
TTCATGTATTTTAATAGAACCAGCCTGCCGTGGCAAGGACTAAAGGCTATGACAAAAAAACAAAAATATG
AAAAGATTAGTGAGAAGAAGATGTCCACCCCTGTTGAAGTTTTATGTAAGGGGTTTCCTGCAGAATTCGC
CATGTACTTGAACTACTGTCGTGGGCTGCGCTTTGAGGAAGTCCCAGATTACATGTATCTGAGGCAGCTA
TTCCGCATTCTTTTCAGGACCCTGAACCACCAATATGACTACACATTTGATTGGACGATGTTAAAGCAGA
AAGCAGCACAGCAGGCAGCCTCTTCCAGTGGGCAGGGTCAGCAGGCCCAAACCCAGACAGGCAAGCAAAC
TGAAAAAAACAAGAATAATGTGAAAGATAACTAA
