>Addgene plasmid #23784 | pDONR223-CSNK1A1L | addgene partial sequence | sequence record 29577 | 23784 with M13pUC-fwd
CAATAATGATTTTATTTTGACTGATAGTGACCTGTTCGTTGCAACAAATTGATGAGCAATGCTTTTTTAT
AATGCCAACTTTGTACAAAAAAGTTGGCATGACAAACAACAGCGGCTCCAAAGCCGAACTCGTTGTGGGA
GGGAAATACAAACTGGTGCGGAAGATCGGGTCTGGCTCCTTTGGAGACGTTTATCTGGGCATCACCACCA
CCAACGGCGAGGAAGTAGCAGTGAAGCTGGAATCTCAGAAGGTCAAGCACCCCCAGTTGCTGTATGAGAG
CAAACTCTACACGATTCTTCAAGGTGGGGTTGGCATCCCCCACATGCACTGGTATGGTCAGGAAAAAGAC
AACAATGTGCTAGTCATGGACCTTCTGGGACCCAGCCTCGAAGACCTCTTTAATTTCTGTTCAAGAAGGT
TCACCATGAAAACTGTACTTATGTTAGCCGACCAGATGATCAGCAGAATTGAATACGTGCATACAAAGAA
TTTTCTACACCGAGACATTAAACCAGATAACTTCCTGATGGGTACTGGGCGTCACTGTAATAAGTTGTTC
CTTATTGATTTTGGTTTGGCCAAAAAGTACAGAGACAACAGGACCAGGCAACACATACCGTACAGAGAAG
ATAAACACCTCATTGGCACTGTCCGATATGCCAGCATCAATGCACATCTTG
