[The description below was written by a language model from this plasmid's Addgene catalogue record.]
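Description:
pDONR223-CSNK1A1L is a Gateway entry-type clone built in the pDONR223 donor backbone (about 5 kb without insert). It carries the open reading frame of human CSNK1A1L, which encodes casein kinase 1, alpha 1-like, as an insert of roughly 1 kb. The plasmid is maintained at high copy number in standard E. coli cloning strains and is selected with spectinomycin. No feature table accompanies the record, so the origin of replication and the exact recombination sites flanking the ORF are not listed. As the product of Gateway cloning into a donor vector, the insert would normally sit between att sites that allow recombinational transfer. M13 forward and reverse primer sites on either side of the insert are used for sequence verification.

The ORF was deliberately cloned without a stop codon. After recombination into a destination vector, it can therefore be read through into a C-terminal epitope tag of the user's choice, with the stop codon supplied by the destination vector. The record lists no eukaryotic promoter or mammalian expression elements, and the depositors state that the plasmid should not be transfected directly. It serves purely as a shuttle source of the kinase coding sequence. The depositors point to a companion set of four lentiviral destination vectors, supplied separately, for expressing such ORFs in mammalian cells. The clone belongs to a kit of human ORF clones, and the associated publication concerns resistance to RAF inhibition through reactivation of the MAP kinase pathway. This fits a typical use in gain-of-function or overexpression studies once the ORF has been moved into an expression vector.
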