Addgene plasmid #23784: pDONR223-CSNK1A1L
Depositing lab: William Hahn & David Root. Depositing organization: Dana-Farber Cancer Institute. Publication: COT drives resistance to RAF inhibition through MAP kinase pathway reactivation. Johannessen CM, Boehm JS, Kim SY, Thomas SR, Wardwell L, Johnson LA, Emery CM, Stransky N, Cogdill AP, Barretina J, Caponigro G, Hieronymus H, Murray RR, Salehi-Ashtiani K, Hill DE, Vidal M, Zhao JJ, Yang X, Alkan O, Kim S, Harris JL, Wilson CJ, Myer VE, Finan PM, Root DE, Roberts TM, Golub T, Flaherty KT, Dummer R, Weber BL, Sellers WR, Schlegel R, Wargo JA, Hahn WC, Garraway LA. Nature. 2010 Dec 16;468(7326):968-72. doi: 10.1038/nature09627 PubMed 21107320.
Backbone
  Vector backbone: pDONR223
  Backbone manufacturer: Invitrogen
  Backbone size w/o insert (bp): 5005
  Vector type: Gateway Donor vector
Growth in bacteria
  Bacterial resistance: Spectinomycin, 50 μg/mL
  Growth temperature: 37°C
  Growth strain: DH5alpha
  Copy number: High Copy
Gene/Insert
  Gene/Insert name: CSNK1A1L (alt name: casein kinase 1, alpha 1-like)
  Species: H. sapiens (human)
  Insert size (bp): 1014
  Entrez Gene: CSNK1A1L (a.k.a. CK1)
  Cloning method: Gateway Cloning
  Sequencing primers: 5′ M13pUC-fwd; 3′ M13rev
Terms and licenses: Academic/Nonprofit Terms; Industry Terms: Not Available to Industry
Depositor comments: The ORF has no Stop codon. This design enables easy recombination into a destination vector to add an epitope tag of choice and Stop codon to the ORF. Do NOT use this plasmid directly for transfections. A set of 4 custom lentiviral vectors is available ( pLX301 (http://www.addgene.org/25895/) , pLX302 (http://www.addgene.org/25896/) , pLX303 (http://www.addgene.org/25897/) , pLX304 (http://www.addgene.org/25890/) ) to be used to express these ORFs in mammalian cells. These plasmids are not included in the kit and must be ordered separately.
How to cite: pDONR223-CSNK1A1L was a gift from William Hahn & David Root (Addgene plasmid # 23784 ; http://n2t.net/addgene:23784 ; RRID:Addgene_23784)
